>Addgene plasmid #50680 | pFUS2_a1a | depositor full sequence | sequence record 75841 | pFUS2_a1a sequence 2941 bps
CGAGACGTCTAGACCAGCCAGGACAGAAATGCCTCGACTTCGCTGCTACCCAAGGTTGCCGGGTGACGCA
CACCGTGGAAACGGATGAAGGCACGAACCCAGTGGACATAAGCCTGTTCGGTTCGTAAGCTGTAATGCAA
GTAGCGTATGCGCTCACGCAACTGGTCCAGAACCTTGACCGAACGCAGCGGTGGTAACGGCGCAGTGGCG
GTTTTCATGGCTTGTTATGACTGTTTTTTTGGGGTACAGTCTATGCCTCGGGCATCCAAGCAGCAAGCGC
GTTACGCCGTGGGTCGATGTTTGATGTTATGGAGCAGCAACGATGTTACGCAGCAGGGCAGTCGCCCTAA
AACAAAGTTAAACATTATGAGGGAAGCGGTGATCGCCGAAGTATCGACTCAACTATCAGAGGTAGTTGGC
GTCATCGAGCGCCATCTCGAACCGACGTTGCTGGCCGTACATTTGTACGGCTCCGCAGTGGATGGCGGCC
TGAAGCCACACAGTGATATTGATTTGCTGGTTACGGTGACCGTAAGGCTTGATGAAACAACGCGGCGAGC
TTTGATCAACGACCTTTTGGAAACTTCGGCTTCCCCTGGAGAGAGCGAGATTCTCCGCGCTGTAGAAGTC
ACCATTGTTGTGCACGACGACATCATTCCGTGGCGTTATCCAGCTAAGCGCGAACTGCAATTTGGAGAAT
GGCAGCGCAATGACATTCTTGCAGGTATCTTCGAGCCAGCCACGATCGACATTGATCTGGCTATCTTGCT
GACAAAAGCAAGAGAACATAGCGTTGCCTTGGTAGGTCCAGCGGCGGAGGAACTCTTTGATCCGGTTCCT
GAACAGGATCTATTTGAGGCGCTAAATGAAACCTTAACGCTATGGAACTCGCCGCCCGACTGGGCTGGCG
ATGAGCGAAATGTAGTGCTTACGTTGTCCCGCATTTGGTACAGCGCAGTAACCGGCAAAATCGCGCCGAA
GGATGTCGCTGCCGACTGGGCAATGGAGCGCCTGCCGGCCCAGTATCAGCCCGTCATACTTGAAGCTAGA
CAGGCTTATCTTGGACAAGAAGAAGATCGCTTGGCCTCGCGCGCAGATCAGTTGGAAGAATTTGTCCACT
ACGTGAAAGGCGAGATCACCAAGGTAGTCGGCAAATAACCCTCGAGCCACCCATGACCAAAATCCCTTAA
CGTGAGTTACGCGTCGTTCCACTGAGCGTCAGACCCCGTAGAAAAGATCAAAGGATCTTCTTGAGATCCT
TTTTTTCTGCGCGTAATCTGCTGCTTGCAAACAAAAAAACCACCGCTACCAGCGGTGGTTTGTTTGCCGG
ATCAAGAGCTACCAACTCTTTTTCCGAAGGTAACTGGCTTCAGCAGAGCGCAGATACCAAATACTGTCCT
TCTAGTGTAGCCGTAGTTAGGCCACCACTTCAAGAACTCTGTAGCACCGCCTACATACCTCGCTCTGCTA
ATCCTGTTACCAGTGGCTGCTGCCAGTGGCGATAAGTCGTGTCTTACCGGGTTGGACTCAAGACGATAGT
TACCGGATAAGGCGCAGCGGTCGGGCTGAACGGGGGGTTCGTGCACACAGCCCAGCTTGGAGCGAACGAC
CTACACCGAACTGAGATACCTACAGCGTGAGCATTGAGAAAGCGCCACGCTTCCCGAAGGGAGAAAGGCG
GACAGGTATCCGGTAAGCGGCAGGGTCGGAACAGGAGAGCGCACGAGGGAGCTTCCAGGGGGAAACGCCT
GGTATCTTTATAGTCCTGTCGGGTTTCGCCACCTCTGACTTGAGCGTCGATTTTTGTGATGCTCGTCAGG
GGGGCGGAGCCTATGGAAAAACGCCAGCAACGCGGCCTTTTTACGGTTCCTGGCCTTTTGCTGGCCTTTT
GCTCACATGTTCTTTCCTGCGTTATCCCCTGATTCTGTGGATAACCGTATTACCGCCTTTGAGTGAGCTG
ATACCGCTCGCCGCAGCCGAACGACCGAGCGCAGCGAGTCAGTGAGCGAGGAAGCGGAAGAGCGCCCAAT
ACGCAAACCGCCTCTCCCCGCGCGTTGGCCGATTCATTAATGCAGCTGGCACGACAGGTTTCCCGACTGG
AAAGCGGGCAGTGAGCGCAACGCAATTAATACGCGTACCGCTAGCCAGGAAGAGTTTGTAGAAACGCAAA
AAGGCCATCCGTCAGGATGGCCTTCTGCTTAGTTTGATGCCTGGCAGTTTATGGCGGGCGTCCTGCCCGC
CACCCTCCGGGCCGTTGCTTCACAACGTTCAAATCCGCTCCCGGCGGATTTGTCCTACTCAGGAGAGCGT
TCACCGACAAACAACAGATAAAACGAAAGGCCCAGTCTTCCGACTGAGCCTTTCGTTTTATTTGATGCCT
GGCAGTTCCCTACTCTCGCGTTAACGCTAGCATGGATGTTTTCCCAGTCACGACGTTGTAAAACGACGGC
CAGTCTTAAGCGTCTCATCAACCTGACCCCGAGACCGGCGCCGCTACAGGGCGCGTCCCATTCGCCATTC
AGGCTGCGCAACTGTTGGGAAGGGCGATCGGTGCGGGCCTCTTCGCTATTACGCCAGCTGGCGAAAGGGG
GATGTGCTGCAAGGCGATTAAGTTGGGTAACGCCAGGGTTTTCCCAGTCACGACGTTGTAAAACGACGGC
CAGTGAGCGCGCGTAATACGACTCACTATAGGGCGAATTGGGTACCGGGCCCCCCCTCGAGGTCCTCCAG
CTTTTGTTCCCTTTAGTGAGGGTTAATTGCGCGCTTGGCGTAATCATGGTCATAGCTGTTTCCTGTGTGA
AATTGTTATCCGCTCACAATTCCACACAACATACGAGCCGGAAGCATAAAGTGTAAAGCCTGGGGTGCCT
AATGAGTGAGCTAACTCACATTAATTGCGTTGCGCTCACTGCCCGCTTTCCACCGGTGGTCTCACCTGAC
C
Features (pLannotate 1.2.2; 16 found; start..end, strand, type, name):
    105..128     +  promoter       Pc promoter (fragment): intI1 (promoter lies within the coding sequence); class 1 integron promoter
    304..360     +  CDS            GmR (fragment): gentamycin acetyltransferase; aacC1; confers resistance to gentamycin
    367..1158    +  CDS            SmR: aminoglycoside adenylyltransferase (Murphy, 1985); aadA; confers resistance to spectinomycin and streptomycin
   1251..1839    +  rep_origin     ori: high-copy-number ColE1/pMB1/pBR322/pUC origin of replication
   2022..2114    +  CDS            lacI (fragment): lac repressor; lacI; The lac repressor binds to the lac operator to inhibit transcription in E. coli. This inhibition can be relieved by adding lactose or isopropyl-β-D-thiogalactopyranoside (IPTG).
   2169..2196    -  terminator     rrnB T2 terminator: transcription terminator T2 from the E. coli rrnB gene
   2328..2371    +  terminator     rrnB T1 terminator: Escherichia coli rrnB; transcription terminator T1 from the E. coli rrnB gene
   2418..2454    -  CDS            lacZα (fragment): LacZα fragment of β-galactosidase; lacZ fragment
   2488..2506    -  rep_origin     f1 ori (fragment): f1 bacteriophage origin of replication; arrow indicates direction of (+) strand synthesis
   2511..2666    -  CDS            lacZα (fragment): LacZα fragment of β-galactosidase; lacZ fragment
   2674..2692    +  promoter       T7 promoter: promoter for bacteriophage T7 RNA polymerase
   2701..2724    -  misc_feature   MCS (fragment): pBluescript multiple cloning site
   2740..2758    -  promoter       T3 promoter: promoter for bacteriophage T3 RNA polymerase
   2803..2819    -  protein_bind   lac operator: The lac repressor binds to the lac operator to inhibit transcription in E. coli. This inhibition can be relieved by adding lactose or isopropyl-β-D-thiogalactopyranoside (IPTG). lac repressor encoded by lacI
   2827..2857    -  promoter       lac promoter: promoter for the E. coli lac operon
   2872..2893    -  protein_bind   CAP binding site: CAP binding activates transcription in the presence of cAMP. E. coli catabolite activator protein
