[The description below was written by a language model from this plasmid's Addgene catalogue record and pLannotate feature annotations shown in this document.]
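Description:
pFUS2_a1a is a small (about 2.9 kb) bacterial cloning plasmid built on the pCR8 backbone and catalogued as an intermediate array vector for TALEN construction. It is maintained in E. coli at high copy through a ColE1/pUC-type origin of replication and is selected with spectinomycin via a full-length aadA aminoglycoside adenylyltransferase gene (SmR). The short Pc integron promoter and gentamicin acetyltransferase fragments annotated just upstream of aadA appear to be remnants of the resistance cassette's origin rather than functional markers. rrnB T1 and T2 terminators lie next to the cloning region, where they would insulate it from read-through transcription.

The insert is recorded as LacZ plus BsaI restriction sites. In the feature table this corresponds to a reverse-oriented pBluescript-derived cassette containing a CAP binding site, lac promoter and lac operator driving lacZα, which is annotated as fragments interrupted by T3 and T7 promoters and a piece of a multiple cloning site. The BsaI sites themselves are not annotated in the table. In Golden Gate-style assembly, type IIS enzymes such as BsaI cut outside their recognition sequence, so the lacZα stuffer can be excised and replaced by an ordered set of TALE repeat modules. Loss of lacZα then permits blue/white discrimination of assembled clones.

The record does not state how many modules this vector accepts, which position its array occupies in the final TALE repeat domain, or what the "a1a" designation signifies. The plasmid carries no eukaryotic expression elements. It serves only as a holding vector for partial repeat arrays, which are subsequently combined into a final TALEN expression backbone.
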