Addgene plasmid #50680: pFUS2_a1a
Purpose: Intermediate array vector
Depositing lab: Takashi Yamamoto. Depositing organization: Hiroshima University. Publication: Repeating pattern of non-RVD variations in DNA-binding modules enhances TALEN activity. Sakuma T, Ochiai H, Kaneko T, Mashimo T, Tokumasu D, Sakane Y, Suzuki K, Miyamoto T, Sakamoto N, Matsuura S, Yamamoto T. Sci Rep. 2013 Nov 29;3:3379. doi: 10.1038/srep03379. PubMed 24287550.
Backbone
  Vector backbone: pCR8
  Backbone manufacturer: Invitrogen
  Vector type: TALEN
Growth in bacteria
  Bacterial resistance: Spectinomycin, 50 μg/mL
  Growth temperature: 37°C
  Growth strain: XL1 Blue
  Copy number: High Copy
Gene/Insert
  Gene/Insert name: LacZ + BsaI restriction sites
  Cloning method: Unknown
  Sequencing primers: 5′ pCR8_F1 (ttgatgcctggcagttccct)
Terms and licenses: Academic/Nonprofit Terms; Industry Terms: Not Available to Industry
How to cite: pFUS2_a1a was a gift from Takashi Yamamoto (Addgene plasmid # 50680 ; http://n2t.net/addgene:50680 ; RRID:Addgene_50680)
