>Addgene plasmid #50680 | pFUS2_a1a | addgene partial sequence | sequence record 79233 | pCR8_F1
GGTGCGGGCCTCTTCGCTATTACGCCAGCTGGCGAAAGGGGGATGTGCTGCAAGGCGATTAAGTTGGGTA
ACGCCAGGGTTTTCCCAGTCACGACGTTGTAAAACGACGGCCAGTGAGCGCGCGTAATACGACTCACTAT
AGGGCGAATTGGGTACCGGGCCCCCCCTCGAGGTCCTCCAGCTTTTGTTCCCTTTAGTGAGGGTTAATTG
CGCGCTTGGCGTAATCATGGTCATAGCTGTTTCCTGTGTGAAATTGTTATCCGCTCACAATTCCACACAA
CATACGAGCCGGAAGCATAAAGTGTAAAGCCTGGGGTGCCTAATGAGTGAGCTAACTCACATTAATTGCG
TTGCGCTCACTGCCCGCTTTCCACCGGTGGTCTCACCTGACCCGAGACGTCTAGACCAGCCAGGACAGAA
ATGCCTCGACTTCGCTGCTACCCAAGGTTGCCGGGTGACGCACACCGTGGAAACGGATGAAGGCACGAAC
CCAGTGGACATAAGCCTGTTCGGTTCGTAAGCTGTAATGCAAGTAGCGTATGCGCTCACGCAACTGGTCC
AGAACCTTGACCGAACGCAGCGGTGGTAACGGCGCAGTGGCGGTTTTCATGGCTTGTTATGACTGTTTTT
TTGGGG
