>Addgene plasmid #50680 | pFUS2_a1a | addgene partial sequence | sequence record 80360 | pCR8_R1 5'-cgaaccgaacaggcttatgt-3'
GTGCGTCACCCGGCAACCTTGGGTAGCAGCGAAGTCGAGGCATTTCTGTCCTGGCTGGTCTAGACGTCTC
GGGTCAGGTGAGACCACCGGTGGAAAGCGGGCAGTGAGCGCAACGCAATTAATGTGAGTTAGCTCACTCA
TTAGGCACCCCAGGCTTTACACTTTATGCTTCCGGCTCGTATGTTGTGTGGAATTGTGAGCGGATAACAA
TTTCACACAGGAAACAGCTATGACCATGATTACGCCAAGCGCGCAATTAACCCTCACTAAAGGGAACAAA
AGCTGGAGGACCTCGAGGGGGGGCCCGGTACCCAATTCGCCCTATAGTGAGTCGTATTACGCGCGCTCAC
TGGCCGTCGTTTTACAACGTCGTGACTGGGAAAACCCTGGCGTTACCCAACTTAATCGCCTTGCAGCACA
TCCCCCTTTCGCCAGCTGGCGTAATAGCGAAGAGGCCCGCACCGATCGCCCTTCCCAACAGTTGCGCAGC
CTGAATGGCGAATGGGACGCGCCCTGTAGCGGCGCCGGTCTCGGGGTCAGGTTGATGAGACGCTTAAGAC
TGGCCGTCGTTTTACAACGTCGTGACTGGGAAAACATCCATGCTAGCGTTAACGCGAGAGTAGGGAACTG
CCAGGCATCAAATAAAACGAAAGGCTCAGTCGGAAGACTGGGCCTTTCGTTTTATCTGTTGTTTGTCGGT
GAACGCTCTCCTGA
